>Addgene plasmid #170677 | pStr-KDEL_TPV-CXCL9-mCherry-SBP | addgene full sequence | sequence record 335797 | Addgene NGS Result
GACATTGATTATTGACTAGTTATTAATAGTAATCAATTACGGGGTCATTAGTTCATAGCCCATATATGGA
GTTCCGCGTTACATAACTTACGGTAAATGGCCCGCCTGGCTGACCGCCCAACGACCCCCGCCCATTGACG
TCAATAATGACGTATGTTCCCATAGTAACGCCAATAGGGACTTTCCATTGACGTCAATGGGTGGAGTATT
TACGGTAAACTGCCCACTTGGCAGTACATCAAGTGTATCATATGCCAAGTACGCCCCCTATTGACGTCAA
TGACGGTAAATGGCCCGCCTGGCATTATGCCCAGTACATGACCTTATGGGACTTTCCTACTTGGCAGTAC
ATCTACGTATTAGTCATCGCTATTACCATGGTGATGCGGTTTTGGCAGTACATCAATGGGCGTGGATAGC
GGTTTGACTCACGGGGATTTCCAAGTCTCCACCCCATTGACGTCAATGGGAGTTTGTTTTGGCACCAAAA
TCAACGGGACTTTCCAAAATGTCGTAACAACTCCGCCCCATTGACGCAAATGGGCGGTAGGCGTGTACGG
TGGGAGGTCTATATAAGCAGAGCTCTCTGGCTAACTAGAGAACCCACTGCTTACTGGCTTATCGAAATTA
ATACGACTCACTATAGGGAGACCCAAGCTTGGTACCGAGCTCGGATCGATATCTGCGGCCTAGCTAGCGC
TTAAGGCCTGTTAACCGGTATGGATGTATGCGTCCGTCTTGCCCTGTGGCTCCTCTGGGGACTCCTCCTG
CACCAGGGCCAGAGCCTCAGCCATAGTCACAGTGAGAAGGCGACAGGAACCAGCTCGGGCGCCGGTTTAA
ACGACCCTAGCAAAGACTCAAAAGCTCAGGTGTCCGCTGCCGAGGCTGGCATTACTGGAACATGGTACAA
TCAGCTCGGGAGCACCTTTATTGTGACTGCTGGAGCCGATGGAGCCCTCACCGGAACATACGAATCTGCT
GTGGGAAACGCCGAATCACGGTACGTCCTCACTGGCCGATACGATAGTGCCCCTGCCACCGACGGATCTG
GGACTGCCCTGGGATGGACTGTCGCTTGGAAAAACAACTACCGGAATGCTCATTCTGCCACAACATGGAG
TGGACAGTACGTGGGAGGCGCTGAGGCTAGAATCAATACACAGTGGCTGCTCACATCTGGCACAACCGAG
GCAAATGCTTGGAAATCCACCCTGGTGGGACATGACACATTCACCAAAGTGAAACCCTCCGCCGCTTCAA
TCGATGCCGCCAAAAAAGCCGGAGTCAACAACGGCAATCCTCTGGATGCCGTCCAGCAGCTCGGACCGAA
AGATGAACTGTGAGCGGCCGCATAGATAACTGATCCAGTGTGCTGGAATTAATTCGCTGTCTGCGAGGGC
CAGCTGTTGGGGTGAGTACTCCCTCTCAAAAGCGGGCATGACTTCTGCGCTAAGATTGTCAGTTTCCAAA
AACGAGGAGGATTTGATATTCACCTGGCCCGCGGTGATGCCTTTGAGGGTGGCCGCGTCCATCTGGTCAG
AAAAGACAATCTTTTTGTTGTCAAGCTTGAGGTGTGGCAGGCTTGAGATCTGGCCATACACTTGAGTGAC
AATGACATCCACTTTGCCTTTCTCTCCACAGGTGTCCACTCCCAGGTCCAACTGCAGGTCGAGCATGCAT
CTAGGGCGGCCAATTCCGCCCCTCTCCCCCCCCCCCTCTCCCTCCCCCCCCCCTAACGTTACTGGCCGAA
GCCGCTTGGAATAAGGCCGGTGTGCGTTTGTCTATATGTTATTTTCCACCATATTGCCGTCTTTTGGCAA
TGTGAGGGCCCGGAAACCTGGCCCTGTCTTCTTGACGAGCATTCCTAGGGGTCTTTCCCCTCTCGCCAAA
GGAATGCAAGGTCTGTTGAATGTCGTGAAGGAAGCAGTTCCTCTGGAAGCTTCTTGAAGACAAACAACGT
CTGTAGCGACCCTTTGCAGGCAGCGGAACCCCCCACCTGGCGACAGGTGCCTCTGCGGCCAAAAGCCACG
TGTATAAGATACACCTGCAAAGGCGGCACAACCCCAGTGCCACGTTGTGAGTTGGATAGTTGTGGAAAGA
GTCAAATGGCTCTCCTCAAGCGTATTCAACAAGGGGCTGAAGGATGCCCAGAAGGTACCCCATTGTATGG
GATCTGATCTGGGGCCTCGGTGCACATGCTTTACATGTGTTTAGTCGAGGTTAAAAAAACGTCTAGGCCC
CCCGAACCACGGGGACGTGGTTTTCCTTTGAAAAACACGATGATAAGCTTGCCACAACCCGGGAGGCGCG
CCATGAAGAAGTCTGGAGTCCTGTTCCTCTTGGGGATCATTCTGTTGGTACTGATAGGTGTACAAGGTAC
ACCAGTCGTAAGAAAAGGGCGGTGTTCCTGCATTTCCACCAATCAAGGGACGATCCATCTCCAATCCCTT
AAAGACCTGAAGCAATTTGCTCCAAGCCCCTCTTGTGAGAAGATTGAAATCATCGCTACACTGAAGAATG
GAGTACAAACATGCCTGAACCCGGATTCTGCAGACGTCAAAGAGCTCATCAAGAAATGGGAGAAACAAGT
TTCTCAAAAGAAGAAACAAAAGAACGGCAAGAAGCATCAGAAGAAGAAAGTACTGAAGGTGCGGAAAAGC
CAAAGGTCTCGCCAAAAGAAGACAACCGTCGACTCAGGCAGTAGTGGAAGCATGGTCAGCAAGGGAGAAG
AGGACAACATGGCTATCATAAAAGAGTTCATGAGGTTTAAAGTCCATATGGAAGGCAGCGTCAATGGTCA
CGAGTTCGAGATAGAAGGAGAGGGCGAGGGAAGGCCATACGAAGGTACGCAGACAGCCAAGCTGAAAGTG
ACCAAAGGCGGTCCCCTTCCCTTCGCATGGGACATTCTTAGTCCCCAGTTTATGTACGGGTCTAAAGCGT
ATGTTAAACACCCCGCGGACATTCCGGATTACCTGAAGCTGTCTTTTCCGGAAGGATTTAAGTGGGAGCG
GGTCATGAATTTTGAAGACGGTGGGGTCGTGACCGTTACCCAAGATTCCAGCCTGCAAGACGGAGAATTT
ATCTACAAGGTCAAGCTCAGGGGCACAAATTTCCCATCCGATGGACCTGTGATGCAAAAGAAAACTATGG
GATGGGAAGCCTCAAGCGAGAGAATGTATCCAGAGGACGGTGCATTGAAAGGAGAAATTAAGCAAAGACT
CAAACTCAAAGATGGCGGGCATTACGACGCTGAGGTCAAGACCACCTATAAGGCGAAGAAACCCGTCCAG
CTGCCCGGCGCCTATAATGTTAACATTAAACTGGACATCACAAGCCATAACGAAGATTATACAATCGTCG
AGCAGTACGAGCGAGCGGAAGGACGGCATAGCACTGGCGGGATGGATGAGCTTTACAAGGGATCCGGAAG
CGACGAGAAGACCACTGGTTGGCGAGGTGGACACGTTGTTGAAGGACTGGCTGGGGAACTTGAACAACTT
CGTGCACGACTGGAGCATCACCCACAAGGTCAACGTGAACCATAGGGCCTCGAGGGCCATCTAGATAACT
GATCATAATCAGCCATACCACATTTGTAGAGGTTTTACTTGCTTTAAAAAACCTCCCACACCTCCCCCTG
AACCTGAAACATAAAATGAATGCAATTGTTGTTGTTAACTTGTTTATTGCAGCTTATAATGGTTACAAAT
AAAGCAATAGCATCACAAATTTCACAAATAAAGCATTTTTTTCACTGCATTCTAGTTGTGGTTTGTCCAA
ACTCATCAATGTATCTTAACGCGTCGAGTGCATTCTAGTTGTGGTTTGTCCAAACTCATCAATGTATCTT
ATCATGTCTGTATACCGTCGACCTCTAGCTAGAGCTTGGCGTAATCATGGTCATAGCTGTTTCCTGTGTG
AAATTGTTATCCGCTCACAATTCCACACAACATACGAGCCGGAAGCATAAAGTGTAAAGCCTGGGGTGCC
TAATGAGTGAGCTAACTCACATTAATTGCGTTGCGCTCACTGCCCGCTTTCCAGTCGGGAAACCTGTCGT
GCCAGCTGCATTAATGAATCGGCCAACGCGCGGGGAGAGGCGGTTTGCGTATTGGGCGCTCTTCCGCTTC
CTCGCTCACTGACTCGCTGCGCTCGGTCGTTCGGCTGCGGCGAGCGGTATCAGCTCACTCAAAGGCGGTA
ATACGGTTATCCACAGAATCAGGGGATAACGCAGGAAAGAACATGTGAGCAAAAGGCCAGCAAAAGGCCA
GGAACCGTAAAAAGGCCGCGTTGCTGGCGTTTTTCCATAGGCTCCGCCCCCCTGACGAGCATCACAAAAA
TCGACGCTCAAGTCAGAGGTGGCGAAACCCGACAGGACTATAAAGATACCAGGCGTTTCCCCCTGGAAGC
TCCCTCGTGCGCTCTCCTGTTCCGACCCTGCCGCTTACCGGATACCTGTCCGCCTTTCTCCCTTCGGGAA
GCGTGGCGCTTTCTCATAGCTCACGCTGTAGGTATCTCAGTTCGGTGTAGGTCGTTCGCTCCAAGCTGGG
CTGTGTGCACGAACCCCCCGTTCAGCCCGACCGCTGCGCCTTATCCGGTAACTATCGTCTTGAGTCCAAC
CCGGTAAGACACGACTTATCGCCACTGGCAGCAGCCACTGGTAACAGGATTAGCAGAGCGAGGTATGTAG
GCGGTGCTACAGAGTTCTTGAAGTGGTGGCCTAACTACGGCTACACTAGAAGAACAGTATTTGGTATCTG
CGCTCTGCTGAAGCCAGTTACCTTCGGAAAAAGAGTTGGTAGCTCTTGATCCGGCAAACAAACCACCGCT
GGTAGCGGTGGTTTTTTTGTTTGCAAGCAGCAGATTACGCGCAGAAAAAAAGGATCTCAAGAAGATCCTT
TGATCTTTTCTACGGGGTCTGACGCTCAGTGGAACGAAAACTCACGTTAAGGGATTTTGGTCATGAGATT
ATCAAAAAGGATCTTCACCTAGATCCTTTTAAATTAAAAATGAAGTTTTAAATCAATCTAAAGTATATAT
GAGTAAACTTGGTCTGACAGTTACCAATGCTTAATCAGTGAGGCACCTATCTCAGCGATCTGTCTATTTC
GTTCATCCATAGTTGCCTGACTCCCCGTCGTGTAGATAACTACGATACGGGAGGGCTTACCATCTGGCCC
CAGTGCTGCAATGATACCGCGAGACCCACGCTCACCGGCTCCAGATTTATCAGCAATAAACCAGCCAGCC
GGAAGGGCCGAGCGCAGAAGTGGTCCTGCAACTTTATCCGCCTCCATCCAGTCTATTAATTGTTGCCGGG
AAGCTAGAGTAAGTAGTTCGCCAGTTAATAGTTTGCGCAACGTTGTTGCCATTGCTACAGGCATCGTGGT
GTCACGCTCGTCGTTTGGTATGGCTTCATTCAGCTCCGGTTCCCAACGATCAAGGCGAGTTACATGATCC
CCCATGTTGTGCAAAAAAGCGGTTAGCTCCTTCGGTCCTCCGATCGTTGTCAGAAGTAAGTTGGCCGCAG
TGTTATCACTCATGGTTATGGCAGCACTGCATAATTCTCTTACTGTCATGCCATCCGTAAGATGCTTTTC
TGTGACTGGTGAGTACTCAACCAAGTCATTCTGAGAATAGTGTATGCGGCGACCGAGTTGCTCTTGCCCG
GCGTCAATACGGGATAATACCGCGCCACATAGCAGAACTTTAAAAGTGCTCATCATTGGAAAACGTTCTT
CGGGGCGAAAACTCTCAAGGATCTTACCGCTGTTGAGATCCAGTTCGATGTAACCCACTCGTGCACCCAA
CTGATCTTCAGCATCTTTTACTTTCACCAGCGTTTCTGGGTGAGCAAAAACAGGAAGGCAAAATGCCGCA
AAAAAGGGAATAAGGGCGACACGGAAATGTTGAATACTCATACTCTTCCTTTTTCAATATTATTGAAGCA
TTTATCAGGGTTATTGTCTCATGAGCGGATACATATTTGAATGTATTTAGAAAAATAAACAAATAGGGGT
TCCGCGCACATTTCCCCGAAAAGTGCCACCTGACGTCGACGGATCGGGAGATCTCCCGATCCCCTATGGT
GCACTCTCAGTACAATCTGCTCTGATGCCGCATAGTTAAGCCAGTATCTGCTCCCTGCTTGTGTGTTGGA
GGTCGCTGAGTAGTGCGCGAGCAAAATTTAAGCTACAACAAGGCAAGGCTTGACCGACAATTGCATGAAG
AATCTGCTTAGGGTTAGGCGTTTTGCGCTGCTTCGCGATGTACGGGCCAGATATACGCGTT
Features (pLannotate 1.2.2; 21 found; start..end, strand, type, name):
      1..380     +  enhancer       CMV enhancer: human cytomegalovirus immediate early enhancer
    381..584     +  promoter       CMV promoter: human cytomegalovirus (CMV) immediate early promoter
    580..613     +  LTR            5' LTR (truncated) (fragment): truncated 5' long terminal repeat (LTR) from HIV-1
    629..647     +  promoter       T7 promoter: promoter for bacteriophage T7 RNA polymerase
    720..833     +  CDS            STIM1 (fragment): STIM1_HUMAN - Also known as GOK From Homo sapiens (Human).
    819..1319    +  CDS            SAV_STRAV (fragment): Experimental evidence at protein level: Swiss-Prot protein existence level 1. The biological function of streptavidin is not known. Forms a strong non-covalent specific complex with biotin (one molecule of biotin per subunit of streptavidin). From Streptomyces avidinii.
   1412..1641    +  intron         chimeric intron: chimera between introns from adenovirus and immunoglobulin heavy chain genes
   1824..2286    +  misc_feature   IRES: internal ribosome entry site (IRES) of the encephalomyocarditis virus (EMCV)
   2313..2687    +  CDS            CXCL9: CXCL9_HUMAN - Also known as CMK, MIG, SCYB9. Experimental evidence at protein level: Swiss-Prot protein existence level 1. Cytokine that affects the growth, movement, or activation state of cells that participate in immune and inflammatory response. Chemotactic for activated T-cells. Binds to CXCR3. From Homo sapiens (Human).
   2712..3419    +  CDS            mCherry: mCherry is a basic (constitutively fluorescent) red fluorescent protein published in 2004, derived from Discosoma sp.. It is reported to be a very rapidly-maturing monomer with low acid sensitivity.
   3570..3654    +  CDS            large T antigen (fragment): large T antigen from SV40 (simian virus 40)
   3677..3798    +  polyA_signal   SV40 poly(A) signal: SV40 polyadenylation signal
   3809..3860    +  polyA_signal   SV40 poly(A) signal (fragment): SV40 polyadenylation signal
   3924..3940    -  protein_bind   lac operator: The lac repressor binds to the lac operator to inhibit transcription in E. coli. This inhibition can be relieved by adding lactose or isopropyl-β-D-thiogalactopyranoside (IPTG). lac repressor encoded by lacI
   3948..3978    -  promoter       lac promoter: promoter for the E. coli lac operon
   3993..4014    -  protein_bind   CAP binding site: CAP binding activates transcription in the presence of cAMP. E. coli catabolite activator protein
   4027..4119    -  CDS            lacI (fragment): lac repressor; lacI; The lac repressor binds to the lac operator to inhibit transcription in E. coli. This inhibition can be relieved by adding lactose or isopropyl-β-D-thiogalactopyranoside (IPTG).
   4302..4890    -  rep_origin     ori: high-copy-number ColE1/pMB1/pBR322/pUC origin of replication
   5061..5921    -  CDS            AmpR: β-lactamase; bla; confers resistance to ampicillin, carbenicillin, and related antibiotics
   5922..6026    -  promoter       AmpR promoter: bla
   6085..6137    -  misc_feature   bom (fragment): basis of mobility region from pBR322
