[The description below was written by a language model from this plasmid's Addgene catalogue record and pLannotate feature annotations shown in this document.]
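Description:
pStr-KDEL_TPV-CXCL9-mCherry-SBP is a bicistronic mammalian expression plasmid of about 6.3 kb for the RUSH (retention using selective hooks) assay, built on the Str-KDEL_SBP-EGFP-Ecadherin backbone. It is propagated in E. coli from a high-copy ColE1/pUC-type origin under ampicillin selection (AmpR). No mammalian selection marker is annotated, which fits transient transfection.

A single transcription unit runs from the CMV enhancer/promoter to an SV40 polyadenylation signal. The catalogue lists T7 as the promoter for the first insert, but the feature table shows that this short T7 promoter simply sits downstream of CMV, which is the element expected to drive expression in mammalian cells. The first cistron encodes the hook: core streptavidin preceded by a short STIM1-derived fragment, presumably acting as the signal sequence, with a KDEL ER-retention motif according to the record (not separately annotated). A chimeric intron and an EMCV IRES follow, allowing cap-independent translation of the second cistron, the cargo. This is human CXCL9 fused at its C terminus to mCherry and a streptavidin-binding peptide (SBP). The SBP tag is listed in the catalogue but was not picked up as a feature. The cargo is designed so that a TPV tripeptide lies at its N terminus in the ER lumen.

In RUSH, the ER-resident streptavidin hook captures the SBP-tagged cargo and holds it in the ER. Adding biotin outcompetes this interaction and releases the cargo synchronously, so its passage through the secretory pathway can be followed by mCherry fluorescence. The associated publication concerns SURF4-dependent ER-to-Golgi transport, which suggests the construct is used to test how the N-terminal tripeptide affects ER export.
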