Addgene plasmid #170677: pStr-KDEL_TPV-CXCL9-mCherry-SBP
Purpose: Expresses ER-targeted streptavidin-KDEL (hook) and CXCL9-mCherry-SBP targeted to the ER lumen with an N-terminal TPV tripeptide (cargo) for RUSH.
Depositing lab: Ke Xu. Depositing organization: University of California, Berkeley. Publication: SURF4-induced tubular ERGIC selectively expedites ER-to-Golgi transport. Yan R, Chen K, Wang B, Xu K. Dev Cell. 2022 Feb 28;57(4):512-525.e8. doi: 10.1016/j.devcel.2021.12.018. Epub 2022 Jan 19. PubMed 35051356.
Backbone
  Vector backbone: Str-KDEL_SBP-EGFP-Ecadherin
  Backbone manufacturer: Franck Perez Lab (Addgene #65286)
  Backbone size w/o insert (bp): 4407
  Total vector size (bp): 6277
  Vector type: Mammalian Expression
Growth in bacteria
  Bacterial resistance: Ampicillin, 100 μg/mL
  Growth temperature: 37°C
  Growth strain: DH5alpha
  Copy number: High Copy
Gene/Insert 1
  Gene/Insert name: CXCL9
  Species: H. sapiens (human), Synthetic
  Insert size (bp): 1246
  GenBank ID: NM_002416.2
  Entrez Gene: CXCL9 (a.k.a. CMK, Humig, MIG, SCYB9, crg-10)
  Promoter: IRES
  Tag / fusion protein: mCherry (C terminal on insert); SBP (C terminal on insert)
  Cloning method: Restriction Enzyme; 5′ cloning site AscI (not destroyed); 3′ cloning site XbaI (not destroyed)
  Sequencing primers: 5′ IRES-F; 3′ SV40pA-R
Gene/Insert 2
  Gene/Insert name: streptavidin-KDEL
  Species: Synthetic
  Insert size (bp): 624
  Promoter: T7
  Cloning method: Unknown
  Sequencing primers: 5′ T7
Terms and licenses: Academic/Nonprofit Terms; Industry Terms: Not Available to Industry
How to cite: pStr-KDEL_TPV-CXCL9-mCherry-SBP was a gift from Ke Xu (Addgene plasmid # 170677 ; http://n2t.net/addgene:170677 ; RRID:Addgene_170677)
